>Addgene plasmid #211157 | pBiT3.1-C_PPWD1:1-646 | addgene full sequence | sequence record 425856 | Addgene NGS Result
AAGACGCGTTAATTAAGACGTCGGCAGTGAAAAAAATGCTTTATTTGTGAAATTTGTGATGCTATTGCTT
TATTTGTAACCATTATAAGCTGCAATAAACAAGTTAACAACAACAATTGCATTCATTTTATGTTTCAGGT
TCAGGGGGAGGTGTGGGAGGTTTTTTAAAGCAAGTAAAACCTCTACAAATGTGGTATGGCTGATTATGAT
CCGCGGCCGCAATACGTCGACGTTATCAGCTGACTTCGTACGAGAGCCTAGGATTATGGCGCGCCACTAG
TTATTAATAGTAATCAATTACGGGGTCATTAGTTCATAGCCCATATATGGAGTTCCGCGTTACATAACTT
ACGGTAAATGGCCCGCCTGGCTGACCGCCCAACGACCCCCGCCCATTGACGTCAATAATGACGTATGTTC
CCATAGTAACGCCAATAGGGACTTTCCATTGACGTCAATGGGTGGAGTATTTACGGTAAACTGCCCACTT
GGCAGTACATCAAGTGTATCATATGCCAAGTCCGCCCCCTATTGACGTCAATGACGGTAAATGGCCCGCC
TGGCATTATGCCCAGTACATGACCTTACGGGACTTTCCTACTTGGCAGTACATCTACGTATTAGTCATCG
CTATTACCATGGTGATGCGGTTTTGGCAGTACACCAATGGGCGTGGATAGCGGTTTGACTCACGGGGATT
TCCAAGTCTCCACCCCATTGACGTCAATGGGAGTTTGTTTTGGCACCAAAATCAACGGGACTTTCCAAAA
TGTCGTAATAACCCCGCCCCGTTGACGCAAATGGGCGGTAGGCGTGTACGGTGGGAGGTCTATATAAGCA
GAGCTGGTTTAGTGAACCGTCAGATCACTAGAATCTTTATTGCGGTAGTTTATCACAGTTAAATTGCTAA
CGCAGTCAGTGCTTCTGACACAACAGTCTCGAACTTAAGCTGCAGAAGTTGGTCGTGAGGCACTGGGCAG
GTAAGTATCAAGGTTACAAGACAGGTTTAAGGAGACCAATAGAAACTGGGCTTGTCGAGACAGAGAAGAC
TCTTGCGTTTCTGATAGGCACCTATTGGTCTTACTGACATCCACTTTGCCTTTCTCTCCACAGGTGTCCA
CTCCCAGTTCAATTACAGCTCTTAAGGCTAGAGTATTAATACGACTCACTATAGGGGCGATCGCAACAAG
CTTCGGGAAGATCTGGAGCTAGCGGCGGGGGATCCGGTGGGAATTCGACACCATGGCGGCGGAAAGTGGT
AGCGATTTTCAGCAGAGACGTAGAAGGCGCCGGGACCCGGAGGAACCGGAAAAAACAGAACTCAGCGAAA
GAGAGCTGGCAGTAGCAGTGGCGGTGTCCCAGGAGAACGATGAGGAGAACGAAGAGCGCTGGGTTGGACC
TTTACCTGTGGAGGCAACACTGGCCAAGAAGAGGAAAGTCTTAGAGTTTGAAAGAGTCTATCTTGATAAT
CTCCCCAGTGCATCCATGTATGAGCGCAGTTACATGCATAGAGATGTTATCACCCATGTGGTATGCACCA
AAACAGATTTTATTATTACTGCCAGTCATGATGGACATGTCAAGTTCTGGAAAAAAATAGAAGAGGGAAT
TGAATTTGTTAAACATTTTCGTAGTCACCTGGGAGTTATTGAGAGTATTGCAGTTAGCTCTGAGGGAGCA
TTGTTCTGTTCTGTGGGTGATGATAAAGCAATGAAGGTGTTTGATGTAGTGAACTTTGACATGATCAACA
TGCTGAAACTTGGCTATTTTCCTGGACAGTGTGAGTGGATCTATTGCCCAGGGGATGCAATTTCTTCAGT
TGCTGCTTCCGAAAAGAGTACAGGAAAAATTTTCATTTATGATGGCCGAGGAGATAACCAGCCACTTCAT
ATTTTTGACAAACTCCATACATCACCTCTTACTCAGATACGGCTAAACCCAGTTTACAAAGCAGTAGTGT
CTTCTGACAAATCTGGGATGATTGAATACTGGACTGGGCCTCCTCATGAATATAAATTCCCCAAAAATGT
GAACTGGGAATATAAAACTGACACTGATTTATATGAATTTGCCAAGTGTAAGGCTTATCCAACCAGCGTA
TGTTTTTCACCAGATGGGAAGAAAATAGCTACTATTGGTTCTGATAGAAAAGTTAGAATTTTCAGATTTG
TAACTGGAAAACTCATGAGAGTCTTTGATGAATCACTAAGCATGTTTACTGAACTGCAACAGATGAGGCA
ACAGTTACCAGACATGGAATTTGGCCGACGAATGGCTGTAGAACGTGAGTTGGAGAAGGTTGATGCTGTA
AGATTAATTAATATAGTTTTTGATGAAACTGGACACTTCGTGCTGTATGGAACAATGCTGGGCATTAAAG
TTATAAATGTAGAGACAAACCGGTGTGTGCGGATTTTAGGCAAACAAGAAAATATTAGAGTGATGCAATT
GGCTTTGTTCCAGGGGATAGCCAAAAAGCATCGTGCTGCAACTACTATAGAAATGAAAGCTTCTGAAAAT
CCTGTTCTTCAGAATATTCAAGCTGACCCAACAATAGTCTGTACATCATTCAAAAAGAATAGATTTTATA
TGTTTACCAAACGAGAACCAGAAGATACGAAAAGTGCAGATTCTGATCGAGATGTTTTTAATGAGAAACC
TTCTAAAGAAGAAGTCATGGCAGCTACTCAAGCTGAAGGACCTAAACGAGTTTCGGACAGTGCCATTATC
CACACCAGCATGGGAGACATTCACACCAAACTTTTTCCTGTTGAGTGCCCTAAGACAGTGGAAAACTTCT
GTGTTCACAGCAGAAATGGTTATTATAATGGGCATACATTTCACCGTATAATTAAGGGCTTTATGATTCA
GACTGGAGATCCAACAGGTACTGGTATGGGAGGAGAAAGCATATGGGGAGGAGAATTTGAAGATGAATTT
CATTCAACATTACGACATGACAGGCCGTACACACTCAGCATGGCTAACGCGGGATCAAATACTAATGGAT
CCCAGTTTTTCATAACGGTAGTACCAACGCCTTGGCTTGATAATAAGCATACAGTATTTGGACGAGTGAC
TAAAGGAATGGAAGTTGTACAGAGGATCTCCAACGTCAAAGTCAATCCCAAAACAGATAAGCCCTATGAG
GATGTCAGCATCATAAATATTACTGTCAAGGGCTCGAGCGGTGGGAGCTCCGGTGTGAGCGGCTGGCGGC
TGTTCAAGAAGATTAGCTAAGTTTAAACGGCCGCGACTCTAGACTGCAGGCATGCAAGCTGATTTGGCTG
CTGCCACCGCTGAGCAAGGCCGCTTCGAGCAGACATGATAAGATACATTGATGAGTTTGGACAAACCACA
ACTAGAATGCAGTGAAAAAAATGCTTTATTTGTGAAATTTGTGATGCTATTGCTTTATTTGTAACCATTA
TAAGCTGCAATAAACAAGTTAACAACAACAATTGCATTCATTTTATGTTTCAGGTTCAGGGGGAGATGTG
GGAGGTTTTTTTAAGCAAGTAAAACCTCTACAAATGTGGTAAAATCTTAATTAAGACTTCTAATATAACT
TCGTATAGCATACATTATACGAAGTTATGGTTCCACTGTTGACAATTAATCATCGGCATAGTATATCGGC
ATAGTATAATACGACAAGGTGAGGAACTAAACCCAGGAGGCAGATCATGATTGAACAAGATGGATTGCAC
GCAGGTTCTCCGGCCGCTTGGGTGGAGAGGCTATTCGGCTATGACTGGGCACAACAGACAATCGGCTGCT
CTGATGCCGCCGTGTTCCGGCTGTCAGCGCAGGGGCGCCCGGTTCTTTTTGTCAAGACCGACCTGTCCGG
TGCCCTGAATGAACTGCAGGACGAGGCAGCGCGGCTATCGTGGCTGGCCACGACGGGCGTTCCTTGCGCA
GCTGTGCTCGACGTTGTCACTGAAGCGGGAAGGGACTGGCTGCTATTGGGCGAAGTGCCGGGGCAGGATC
TCCTGTCATCTCACCTTGCTCCTGCCGAGAAAGTATCCATCATGGCTGATGCAATGCGGCGGCTGCATAC
GCTTGATCCGGCTACCTGCCCATTCGACCACCAAGCGAAACATCGCATCGAGCGAGCACGTACTCGGATG
GAAGCCGGTCTTGTCGATCAGGATGATCTGGACGAAGAGCATCAGGGGCTCGCGCCAGCCGAACTGTTCG
CCAGGCTCAAGGCGCGCATGCCCGACGGCGAGGATCTCGTCGTGACCCATGGCGATGCCTGCTTGCCGAA
TATCATGGTGGAAAATGGCCGCTTTTCTGGATTCATCGACTGTGGCCGGCTGGGTGTGGCGGACCGCTAT
CAGGACATAGCGTTGGCTACCCGTGATATTGCTGAAGAGCTTGGCGGCGAATGGGCTGACCGCTTCCTCG
TGCTTTACGGTATCGCCGCTCCCGATTCGCAGCGCATCGCCTTCTATCGCCTTCTTGACGAGTTCTTCTG
ATTCGAAATGACCGACCAAGCGACGCCCAACCGGTATCAGCTCACTCAAAGGCGGTAATACGGTTATCCA
CAGAATCAGGGGATAACGCAGGAAAGAACATGTGAGCAAAAGGCCAGCAAAAGGCCAGGAACCGTAAAAA
GGCCGCGTTGCTGGCGTTTTTCCATAGGCTCCGCCCCCCTGACGAGCATCACAAAAATCGACGCTCAAGT
CAGAGGTGGCGAAACCCGACAGGACTATAAAGATACCAGGCGTTTCCCCCTGGAAGCTCCCTCGTGCGCT
CTCCTGTTCCGACCCTGCCGCTTACCGGATACCTGTCCGCCTTTCTCCCTTCGGGAAGCGTGGCGCTTTC
TCATAGCTCACGCTGTAGGTATCTCAGTTCGGTGTAGGTCGTTCGCTCCAAGCTGGGCTGTGTGCACGAA
CCCCCCGTTCAGCCCGACCGCTGCGCCTTATCCGGTAACTATCGTCTTGAGTCCAACCCGGTAAGACACG
ACTTATCGCCACTGGCAGCAGCCACTGGTAACAGGATTAGCAGAGCGAGGTATGTAGGCGGTGCTACAGA
GTTCTTGAAGTGGTGGCCTAACTACGGCTACACTAGAAGGACAGTATTTGGTATCTGCGCTCTGCTGAAG
CCAGTTACCTTCGGAAAAAGAGTTGGTAGCTCTTGATCCGGCAAACAAACCACCGCTGGTAGCGGTGGTT
TTTTTGTTTGCAAGCAGCAGATTACGCGCAGAAAAAAAGGATTTCAAGAAGATCCTTTGATCTTTTCTAC
GGGGTCTGACGCTCAGTGGAACGAAAACTCACGTTAAGGGATTTTGGTCATGAGATTATCAAAAAGGATC
TTCACCTAGATCCTTTTATAGTCCGGAATCGTCACACAAAAAACCAACACACAGATGTAATGAAAATAAA
GATATTTTATTGCGGCCATCGTGATGGCTAGAGTTTAGCCCTCCCACACATAACCAGAGGGCAGCAATTC
ACGAATCCCAACTGCCGTCGGCTGTCCATCACTGTCCTTCACTATGGCTTTGATCCCAGGATGCAGATCG
AGAAGCACCTGTCGGCACCGTCCGCAGGGGCTCAAGATGCCCCTGTTCTCATTTCCGATCGCGACGATAC
AAGTCAGGTTGCCAGCTGCCGCAGCAGCAGCAGTGCCCAGCACCACGAGTTCTGCACAAGGTCCCCCAGT
AAAATGATATACATTGACACCAGTGAAGATGCGGCCGTCGCTAGAGAGAGCTGCGCTGGCGACGCTGTAG
TCTTCAGAGATGGGGATGCTGTTGATTGTAGCCGTTGCTCTTTCAATGAGGGTGGATTCTTCTTGAGACA
AAGGCTTGGCCATGGTGGCGCTAGTGTCAGAAGAATCGAGCTTTTTGCAAAAGCCTAGGCCTCCAAAAAA
GCCTCCTCACTACTTCTGGAATAGCTCAGAGGCCGAGGCGGCCTCGGCCTCTGCATAAATAAAAAAAATT
AGTCAGCCATGGGGCGGAGAATGGGCGGAACTGGGCGGAGTTAGGGGCGGGATGGGCGGAGTTAGGGGCG
GGACTATGGTTGCTGACTAATTGAGATGCATGCTTTGCATACTTCTGCCTGCTGGGGAGCCTGGGGACTT
TCCACACCTGGTTGCTGACTAATTGAGATGCATGCTTTGCATACTTCTGCCTGCTGGGGAGCCTGGGGAC
TTTCCACACCCTAACTGACACACATTCCACAGCTGGTTCTTTCCGCCTCAGAAGGTACCTAACCAAGTTC
CTCTTTCAGAGGTTATTTCAGGCCATGGTGCTGCGC
Features (pLannotate 1.2.2; 17 found; start..end, strand, type, name):
     24..105     -  polyA_signal   SV40 poly(A) signal: SV40 polyadenylation signal
    128..211     -  CDS            large T antigen (fragment): large T antigen from SV40 (simian virus 40)
    276..641     +  enhancer       CMV enhancer: human cytomegalovirus immediate early enhancer
    643..842     +  promoter       CMV promoter: human cytomegalovirus (CMV) immediate early promoter
    981..1113    +  intron         chimeric intron: chimera between introns from human β-globin and immunoglobulin heavy chain genes
   1157..1175    +  promoter       T7 promoter: promoter for bacteriophage T7 RNA polymerase
   1243..3180    +  CDS            PPWD1: PPWD1_HUMAN - Also known as KIAA0073 From Homo sapiens (Human).
   3276..3303    +  CDS            SET1 (fragment): solubility-enhancement tag derived from T7 phage gene 10B
   3329..3450    -  polyA_signal   SV40 poly(A) signal: SV40 polyadenylation signal
   3473..3541    -  CDS            large T antigen (fragment): large T antigen from SV40 (simian virus 40)
   3565..3598    +  protein_bind   loxP: Cre-mediated recombination occurs in the 8-bp core sequence (GCATACAT). Cre recombinase
   3608..3655    +  promoter       EM7 promoter: synthetic bacterial promoter&nbsp
   3687..4478    +  CDS            neo: KKA2_KLEPN - Also known as kan, nptII. Experimental evidence at protein level: Swiss-Prot protein existence level 1. Resistance to kanamycin, neomycin, paromomycin, ribostamycin, butirosin and gentamicin B. From Klebsiella pneumoniae.
   4639..5227    -  rep_origin     ori: high-copy-number ColE1/pMB1/pBR322/pUC origin of replication
   5353..5401    -  polyA_signal   poly(A) signal: synthetic polyadenylation signal
   5425..5823    -  CDS            BSD: blasticidin S deaminase; Aspergillus terreus BSD; confers resistance to blasticidin
   5854..6211    -  promoter       SV40 promoter: SV40 enhancer and early promoter
