[The description below was written by a language model from this plasmid's Addgene catalogue record and pLannotate feature annotations shown in this document.]
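Description:
pBiT3.1-C_PPWD1:1-646 is a mammalian expression plasmid built on Promega's pBiT3.1-C backbone that produces full-length, wild-type human PPWD1 (residues M1–K646, a 1,938 bp insert derived from a Mammalian Gene Collection clone) with a C-terminal HiBiT tag. The open reading frame was introduced by ligation-independent cloning between retained EcoRI and XhoI sites. It lies downstream of the CMV immediate-early enhancer and promoter, followed by a chimeric β-globin/immunoglobulin intron that typically improves transcript processing and expression. A T7 promoter just upstream of the insert serves as a sequencing primer site and could support in vitro transcription. The coding sequence continues through a short glycine/serine linker into the HiBiT peptide, and the transcript ends at an SV40 polyadenylation signal. The small "SET1" fragment that the automated annotation places after PPWD1 is probably a spurious match in the linker/tag region.

The plasmid replicates in E. coli from a high-copy ColE1/pUC-type origin and is selected with kanamycin, conferred by a neo (nptII) gene driven by the bacterial EM7 promoter. The catalogue lists neomycin/G418 as the mammalian selectable marker. However, the feature table also shows a separate SV40 promoter–blasticidin S deaminase cassette with a synthetic poly(A) signal, and no eukaryotic promoter is annotated directly upstream of neo, so the usable mammalian marker should be checked. A single loxP site sits upstream of the EM7–neo unit.

HiBiT is a small peptide that complements the LgBiT protein to reconstitute NanoLuc luciferase activity, so tagged PPWD1 levels can be measured by luminescence in cells or lysates. The plasmid was deposited in connection with a study of the ligandability of WD40 repeat proteins, which fits use in cellular assays of protein abundance or compound engagement.
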