Addgene plasmid #211157: pBiT3.1-C_PPWD1:1-646
Purpose: Mammalian expression of full-length human PPWD1. C-terminal HiBiT tag.
Depositing lab: Cheryl Arrowsmith. Depositing organization: University of Toronto. Publication: A Target Class Ligandability Evaluation of WD40 Repeat-Containing Proteins. Ackloo S, Li F, Szewczyk M, Seitova A, Loppnau P, Zeng H, Xu J, Ahmad S, Arnautova YA, Baghaie AJ, Beldar S, Bolotokova A, Centrella PA, Chau I, Clark MA, Cuozzo JW, Dehghani-Tafti S, Disch JS, Dong A, Dumas A, Feng JA, Ghiabi P, Gibson E, Gilmer J, Goldman B, Green SR, Guie MA, Guilinger JP, Harms N, Herasymenko O, Houliston S, Hutchinson A, Kearnes S, Keefe AD, Kimani SW, Kramer T, Kutera M, Kwak HA, Lento C, Li Y, Liu J, Loup J, Machado RAC, Mulhern CJ, Perveen S, Righetto GL, Riley P, Shrestha S, Sigel EA, Silva M, Sintchak MD, Slakman BL, Taylor RD, Thompson J, Torng W, Underkoffler C, von Rechenberg M, Walsh RT, Watson I, Wilson DJ, Wolf E, Yadav M, Yazdi AK, Zhang J, Zhang Y, Santhakumar V, Edwards AM, Barsyte-Lovejoy D, Schapira M, Brown PJ, Halabelian L, Arrowsmith CH. J Med Chem. 2025 Jan 23;68(2):1092-1112. doi: 10.1021/acs.jmedchem.4c02010. Epub 2024 Nov 4. PubMed 39495097.
Backbone
  Vector backbone: pBiT3.1-C
  Backbone manufacturer: Promega
  Vector type: Mammalian Expression
  Selectable markers: Neomycin (select with G418)
Growth in bacteria
  Bacterial resistance: Kanamycin, 50 μg/mL
  Growth temperature: 37°C
  Growth strain: DH5alpha
  Copy number: High Copy
Gene/Insert
  Gene/Insert name: PPWD1:M1-K646
  Species: H. sapiens (human)
  Insert size (bp): 1938
  Mutation: wild type
  Entrez Gene: PPWD1 (a.k.a. KIAA0073)
  Promoter: CMV
  Tag / fusion protein: GSSGGSSGVSGWRLFKKIS (C terminal on insert)
  Cloning method: Ligation Independent Cloning
  Sequencing primers: 5′ T7; 3′ TTGCTCAGCGGTGGCAGCAG
Resource information
  A portion of this plasmid was derived from a plasmid made by: Mammalian Gene Collection (BC015385)
Terms and licenses: Academic/Nonprofit Terms; Industry Terms: Not Available to Industry
Depositor comments: 5' Cloning Site: EcoR1 (not destroyed), 3' Cloning Site: Xho1 (not destroyed).
How to cite: pBiT3.1-C_PPWD1:1-646 was a gift from Cheryl Arrowsmith (Addgene plasmid # 211157 ; http://n2t.net/addgene:211157 ; RRID:Addgene_211157)
