>Addgene plasmid #211157 | pBiT3.1-C_PPWD1:1-646 | depositor partial sequence | sequence record 411792 | Insert sequence
ATGGCGGCGGAAAGTGGTAGCGATTTTCAGCAGAGACGTAGAAGGCGCCGGGACCCGGAGGAACCGGAAA
AAACAGAACTCAGCGAAAGAGAGCTGGCAGTAGCAGTGGCGGTGTCCCAGGAGAACGATGAGGAGAACGA
AGAGCGCTGGGTTGGACCTTTACCTGTGGAGGCAACACTGGCCAAGAAGAGGAAAGTCTTAGAGTTTGAA
AGAGTCTATCTTGATAATCTCCCCAGTGCATCCATGTATGAGCGCAGTTACATGCATAGAGATGTTATCA
CCCATGTGGTATGCACCAAAACAGATTTTATTATTACTGCCAGTCATGATGGACATGTCAAGTTCTGGAA
AAAAATAGAAGAGGGAATTGAATTTGTTAAACATTTTCGTAGTCACCTGGGAGTTATTGAGAGTATTGCA
GTTAGCTCTGAGGGAGCATTGTTCTGTTCTGTGGGTGATGATAAAGCAATGAAGGTGTTTGATGTAGTGA
ACTTTGACATGATCAACATGCTGAAACTTGGCTATTTTCCTGGACAGTGTGAGTGGATCTATTGCCCAGG
GGATGCAATTTCTTCAGTTGCTGCTTCCGAAAAGAGTACAGGAAAAATTTTCATTTATGATGGCCGAGGA
GATAACCAGCCACTTCATATTTTTGACAAACTCCATACATCACCTCTTACTCAGATACGGCTAAACCCAG
TTTACAAAGCAGTAGTGTCTTCTGACAAATCTGGGATGATTGAATACTGGACTGGGCCTCCTCATGAATA
TAAATTCCCCAAAAATGTGAACTGGGAATATAAAACTGACACTGATTTATATGAATTTGCCAAGTGTAAG
GCTTATCCAACCAGCGTATGTTTTTCACCAGATGGGAAGAAAATAGCTACTATTGGTTCTGATAGAAAAG
TTAGAATTTTCAGATTTGTAACTGGAAAACTCATGAGAGTCTTTGATGAATCACTAAGCATGTTTACTGA
ACTGCAACAGATGAGGCAACAGTTACCAGACATGGAATTTGGCCGACGAATGGCTGTAGAACGTGAGTTG
GAGAAGGTTGATGCTGTAAGATTAATTAATATAGTTTTTGATGAAACTGGACACTTCGTGCTGTATGGAA
CAATGCTGGGCATTAAAGTTATAAATGTAGAGACAAACCGGTGTGTGCGGATTTTAGGCAAACAAGAAAA
TATTAGAGTGATGCAATTGGCTTTGTTCCAGGGGATAGCCAAAAAGCATCGTGCTGCAACTACTATAGAA
ATGAAAGCTTCTGAAAATCCTGTTCTTCAGAATATTCAAGCTGACCCAACAATAGTCTGTACATCATTCA
AAAAGAATAGATTTTATATGTTTACCAAACGAGAACCAGAAGATACGAAAAGTGCAGATTCTGATCGAGA
TGTTTTTAATGAGAAACCTTCTAAAGAAGAAGTCATGGCAGCTACTCAAGCTGAAGGACCTAAACGAGTT
TCGGACAGTGCCATTATCCACACCAGCATGGGAGACATTCACACCAAACTTTTTCCTGTTGAGTGCCCTA
AGACAGTGGAAAACTTCTGTGTTCACAGCAGAAATGGTTATTATAATGGGCATACATTTCACCGTATAAT
TAAGGGCTTTATGATTCAGACTGGAGATCCAACAGGTACTGGTATGGGAGGAGAAAGCATATGGGGAGGA
GAATTTGAAGATGAATTTCATTCAACATTACGACATGACAGGCCGTACACACTCAGCATGGCTAACGCGG
GATCAAATACTAATGGATCCCAGTTTTTCATAACGGTAGTACCAACGCCTTGGCTTGATAATAAGCATAC
AGTATTTGGACGAGTGACTAAAGGAATGGAAGTTGTACAGAGGATCTCCAACGTCAAAGTCAATCCCAAA
ACAGATAAGCCCTATGAGGATGTCAGCATCATAAATATTACTGTCAAG
